Addgene plasmid #217202: pCMV-Tigger4
Purpose: Mammalian expression vector for expression of Tigger4 transposase (CMV promoter)
Depositing lab: Yong E Zhang. Depositing organization: Institute of Zoology, Chinese Academy of Sciences. Publication: Heterologous survey of 130 DNA transposons in human cells highlights their functional divergence and expands the genome engineering toolbox. Zhang T, Tan S, Tang N, Li Y, Zhang C, Sun J, Guo Y, Gao H, Cai Y, Sun W, Wang C, Fu L, Ma H, Wu Y, Hu X, Zhang X, Gee P, Yan W, Zhao Y, Chen Q, Guo B, Wang H, Zhang YE. Cell. 2024 Jul 11;187(14):3741-3760.e30. doi: 10.1016/j.cell.2024.05.007. Epub 2024 Jun 5. PubMed 38843831.
Backbone
  Vector backbone: pCMV
  Vector type: Mammalian Expression
Growth in bacteria
  Bacterial resistance: Ampicillin, 100 μg/mL
  Growth temperature: 37°C
  Growth strain: DH5alpha
  Copy number: High Copy
Gene/Insert
  Gene/Insert name: Tigger4 transposase
  Species: Synthetic
  Cloning method: Restriction Enzyme; 5′ cloning site Unknown (unknown if destroyed); 3′ cloning site Unknown (unknown if destroyed)
Terms and licenses: Academic/Nonprofit Terms; Industry Terms: Not Available to Industry
How to cite: pCMV-Tigger4 was a gift from Yong E Zhang (Addgene plasmid # 217202 ; http://n2t.net/addgene:217202 ; RRID:Addgene_217202)
