[The description below was written by a language model from this plasmid's Addgene catalogue record and pLannotate feature annotations shown in this document.]
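Description:
pCMV-Tigger4 is a 6,233 nt mammalian expression plasmid built on a pCMV backbone for transient production of the Tigger4 transposase in cultured mammalian cells. It is maintained in E. coli through a high-copy ColE1/pUC-type origin and selected with ampicillin via the β-lactamase (AmpR) gene and its native promoter. An f1 origin is also present, along with small remnants of lac regulatory sequence (lac promoter and operator, CAP site, a lacI fragment) and a bom fragment, which are backbone carry-over rather than functional parts of the design.

The expression cassette starts with the human cytomegalovirus immediate-early enhancer and promoter, followed by a T7 promoter. It is closed downstream by an antisense SP6 promoter and the bovine growth hormone polyadenylation signal. The automated annotation does not label anything in the roughly 1.8 kb interval between the T7 and SP6 sites. This is where the Tigger4 transposase coding sequence, recorded as synthetic, presumably sits, but the feature table does not confirm its boundaries, any tags, or the cloning sites used. The flanking phage promoters could serve for in vitro transcription or as sequencing primer sites. A short hit annotated as a truncated HIV-1 LTR at the CMV junction is only a fragment, and the plasmid is not a lentiviral vector. Downstream, an SV40 early promoter is followed by only a fragment of a bleomycin-family resistance gene (ble) and an SV40 poly(A) signal, so a working mammalian selection marker cannot be assumed.

The plasmid comes from a survey of DNA transposons tested in human cells as genome engineering tools. In such assays a transposase plasmid of this kind typically acts as a helper alongside a separate donor carrying the transposon ends, though the record names no partner construct.
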