Features (pLannotate 1.2.2; 19 found; start..end, strand, type, name):
      1..380     +  enhancer       CMV enhancer: human cytomegalovirus immediate early enhancer
    381..584     +  promoter       CMV promoter: human cytomegalovirus (CMV) immediate early promoter
    580..613     +  LTR            5' LTR (truncated) (fragment): truncated 5' long terminal repeat (LTR) from HIV-1
    629..647     +  promoter       T7 promoter: promoter for bacteriophage T7 RNA polymerase
   2421..2439    -  promoter       SP6 promoter: promoter for bacteriophage SP6 RNA polymerase
   2465..2689    +  polyA_signal   bGH poly(A) signal: bovine growth hormone polyadenylation signal
   2693..2714    +  promoter       SV40 promoter (fragment): SV40 enhancer and early promoter
   2735..3163    +  rep_origin     f1 ori (sequence partly withheld): f1 bacteriophage origin of replication; arrow indicates direction of (+) strand synthesis
   3177..3506    +  promoter       SV40 promoter: SV40 enhancer and early promoter
   3519..3677    +  CDS            ble (fragment): BLE_KLEPN - Experimental evidence at protein level: Swiss-Prot protein existence level 1. Binding protein with a strong affinity to the bleomycin family of antibiotics. Binds to CL990; an antimitotic-antibiotic compound. From Klebsiella pneumoniae.
   3672..3793    +  polyA_signal   SV40 poly(A) signal: SV40 polyadenylation signal
   3866..3882    -  protein_bind   lac operator: The lac repressor binds to the lac operator to inhibit transcription in E. coli. This inhibition can be relieved by adding lactose or isopropyl-β-D-thiogalactopyranoside (IPTG). lac repressor encoded by lacI
   3890..3920    -  promoter       lac promoter: promoter for the E. coli lac operon
   3935..3956    -  protein_bind   CAP binding site: CAP binding activates transcription in the presence of cAMP. E. coli catabolite activator protein
   3969..4061    -  CDS            lacI (fragment): lac repressor; lacI; The lac repressor binds to the lac operator to inhibit transcription in E. coli. This inhibition can be relieved by adding lactose or isopropyl-β-D-thiogalactopyranoside (IPTG).
   4244..4832    -  rep_origin     ori: high-copy-number ColE1/pMB1/pBR322/pUC origin of replication
   5003..5863    -  CDS            AmpR: β-lactamase; bla; confers resistance to ampicillin, carbenicillin, and related antibiotics
   5864..5968    -  promoter       AmpR promoter: bla
   6027..6079    -  misc_feature   bom (fragment): basis of mobility region from pBR322
>Addgene plasmid #217202 | pCMV-Tigger4 | addgene full sequence | sequence record 444753 | Addgene NGS Result
GACATTGATTATTGACTAGTTATTAATAGTAATCAATTACGGGGTCATTAGTTCATAGCCCATATATGGA
GTTCCGCGTTACATAACTTACGGTAAATGGCCCGCCTGGCTGACCGCCCAACGACCCCCGCCCATTGACG
TCAATAATGACGTATGTTCCCATAGTAACGCCAATAGGGACTTTCCATTGACGTCAATGGGTGGAGTATT
TACGGTAAACTGCCCACTTGGCAGTACATCAAGTGTATCATATGCCAAGTACGCCCCCTATTGACGTCAA
TGACGGTAAATGGCCCGCCTGGCATTATGCCCAGTACATGACCTTATGGGACTTTCCTACTTGGCAGTAC
ATCTACGTATTAGTCATCGCTATTACCATGGTGATGCGGTTTTGGCAGTACATCAATGGGCGTGGATAGC
GGTTTGACTCACGGGGATTTCCAAGTCTCCACCCCATTGACGTCAATGGGAGTTTGTTTTGGCACCAAAA
TCAACGGGACTTTCCAAAATGTCGTAACAACTCCGCCCCATTGACGCAAATGGGCGGTAGGCGTGTACGG
TGGGAGGTCTATATAAGCAGAGCTCTCTGGCTAACTAGAGAACCCACTGCTTACTGGCTTATCGAAATTA
ATACGACTCACTATAGGGAGACCCAAGCTTGGTACCGAGCTCGGATCCACTAGTAACGGCCGCCAGTGTG
CTGGAATTCGCCGCCACCATGAGCAAACGTCCTGCGGACACCCCTATGGGTAACAGCGACAAGAAAAAAC
GCAAACATCTGTGCCTGAGCATTGCCCAGAAAGTGAAACTGCTGGAAAAGCTGGATAGCGGCGTGAGCGT
TAAACGCCTGACCGAGGAATATGGCGTGGGCATGACCACCATCTATGACCTGAAAAAGCAGAAAGACAAG
CTGCTGAAATTCTACGCGGAAAGCGATGAGCAGAAGCTGATGAAGAACCGCAAAACCCTGCACAAGGCGA
AAAACGAAGACCTGGACCGCGTGCTGAAAGAGTGGATTCGCCAGCGTCGCAGCGAACATATGCCGCTGAA
CGGCATGCTGATTATGAAACAGGCGAAGATCTACCATGATGAGCTGAAGATTGAGGGCAACTGCGAATAT
AGCACCGGCTGGCTGCAGAAATTTAAAAAACGCCACGGCATCAAGTTTCTGAAGATCTGCGGCGATAAAG
CGAGCGCGGATCATGAAGCCGCGGAAAAATTTATTGACGAGTTCGCCAAGGTGATTGCCGATGAAAACCT
GACCCCGGAACAGGTGTATAACGCCGACGAGACTAGCTTATTCTGGCGTTACTGCCCTCGCAAAACCTTA
ACCACCGCCGATGAAACCGCGCCTACCGGCATTAAGGATGCCAAGGATCGCATTACCGTGCTGGGTTGTG
CAAATGCAGCGGGTACCCACAAATGTAAGCTGGCGGTGATTGGCAAAAGCCTGCGCCCTCGTTGTTTTCA
GGGCGTGAACTTCTTACCGGTGCACTACTATGCGAACAAAAAAGCCTGGATCACCCGCGATATCTTTAGC
GACTGGTTCCACAAACATTTCGTTCCTGCGGCGCGTGCACATTGTCGTGAAGCAGGCCTGGACGATGATT
GCAAAATCCTGCTGTTTCTGGACAACTGCAGCGCACATCCTCCTGCGGAGATTCTGATTAAAAACAACGT
GTACGCGATGTATTTTCCGCCGAACGTGACCAGCCTGATCCAGCCTTGTGATCAGGGTATCCTGCGCAGC
ATGAAGAGCAAGTACAAGAACACCTTTCTGAACAGCATGCTGGCGGCGGTTAATCGTGGCGTTGGTGTGG
AAGGCTTCCAGAAAGAATTTAGCATGAAGGACGCGATCTATGCGGTTGCAAACGCGTGGAACACCGTGAC
CAAAGATACCGTGGTGCATGCGTGGCATAACTTATGGCCGGCGACCATGTTTAGCGATGACGACGAGCAG
GGCGGTGATTTTGAGGGCTTCCGCATGAGCAGCGAAAAAAAGATGATGAGCGATCTGCTGACCTACGCGA
AAAACATTCCTAGCGAGAGCGTGAGCAAACTGGAAGAAGTGGATATTGAGGAGGTGTTCAACATTGATAA
CGAGGCGCCGGTTGTTCATTCACTGACCGATGGCGAAATTGCGGAAATGGTGCTGAATCAGGGCGACCGC
GATAACAGCGATGATGAAGACGACGTGGTGAACACCGCGGAAAAGGTGCCTATCGATGATATGGTGAAAA
TGTGCGACGGCCTGATTGAAGGTTTAGAACAGCGCGCGTTCATTACCGAACAGGAAATCATGAGCGTGTA
CAAGATTAAAGAACGCCTGCTGCGCCAGAAACCGTTACTGATGCGCCAGATGACCCTGGAGGAAACCTTT
TGATGAGCGGCCGCTCGAGCATGCATCTAGAGGGCCCTATTCTATAGTGTCACCTAAATGCTAGAGCTCG
CTGATCAGCCTCGACTGTGCCTTCTAGTTGCCAGCCATCTGTTGTTTGCCCCTCCCCCGTGCCTTCCTTG
ACCCTGGAAGGTGCCACTCCCACTGTCCTTTCCTAATAAAATGAGGAAATTGCATCGCATTGTCTGAGTA
GGTGTCATTCTATTCTGGGGGGTGGGGTGGGGCAGGACAGCAAGGGGGAGGATTGGGAAGACAATAGCAG
GCATGCTGGGGATGCGGTGGGCTCTATGGCTTCTGAGGCGGAAAGAACCAGCTGGGGCTCTAGGGGGTAT
CCCC
[124 nt withheld, positions 2735-2858]
C
[91 nt withheld, positions 2860-2950]
A
[49 nt withheld, positions 2952-3000]
CCTTTGACGTTGGAGTCCACGTTCTTT
[37 nt withheld, positions 3028-3064]
ACCCTATCTCGGTCTATTCTTTTGATTTATAAGGGATTTTGCCGATTTCGGCCTATTGGTTAAAAAATGA
GCTGATTTAACAAAAATTTAACGCGAATTAATTCTGTGGAATGTGTGTCAGTTAGGGTGTGGAAAGTCCC
CAGGCTCCCCAGCAGGCAGAAGTATGCAAAGCATGCATCTCAATTAGTCAGCAACCAGGTGTGGAAAGTC
CCCAGGCTCCCCAGCAGGCAGAAGTATGCAAAGCATGCATCTCAATTAGTCAGCAACCATAGTCCCGCCC
CTAACTCCGCCCATCCCGCCCCTAACTCCGCCCAGTTCCGCCCATTCTCCGCCCCATGGCTGACTAATTT
TTTTTATTTATGCAGAGGCCGAGGCCGCCTCTGCCTCTGAGCTATTCCAGAAGTAGTGAGGAGGCTTTTT
TGGAGGCCTAGGCTTTTGCAAAAAGCTCCCCGAAATGACCGACCAAGCGACGCCCAACCTGCCATCACGA
GATTTCGATTCCACCGCCGCCTTCTATGAAAGGTTGGGCTTCGGAATCGTTTTCCGGGACGCCGGCTGGA
TGATCCTCCAGCGCGGGGATCTCATGCTGGAGTTCTTCGCCCACCCCAACTTGTTTATTGCAGCTTATAA
TGGTTACAAATAAAGCAATAGCATCACAAATTTCACAAATAAAGCATTTTTTTCACTGCATTCTAGTTGT
GGTTTGTCCAAACTCATCAATGTATCTTATCATGTCTGTATACCGTCGACCTCTAGCTAGAGCTTGGCGT
AATCATGGTCATAGCTGTTTCCTGTGTGAAATTGTTATCCGCTCACAATTCCACACAACATACGAGCCGG
AAGCATAAAGTGTAAAGCCTGGGGTGCCTAATGAGTGAGCTAACTCACATTAATTGCGTTGCGCTCACTG
CCCGCTTTCCAGTCGGGAAACCTGTCGTGCCAGCTGCATTAATGAATCGGCCAACGCGCGGGGAGAGGCG
GTTTGCGTATTGGGCGCTCTTCCGCTTCCTCGCTCACTGACTCGCTGCGCTCGGTCGTTCGGCTGCGGCG
AGCGGTATCAGCTCACTCAAAGGCGGTAATACGGTTATCCACAGAATCAGGGGATAACGCAGGAAAGAAC
ATGTGAGCAAAAGGCCAGCAAAAGGCCAGGAACCGTAAAAAGGCCGCGTTGCTGGCGTTTTTCCATAGGC
TCCGCCCCCCTGACGAGCATCACAAAAATCGACGCTCAAGTCAGAGGTGGCGAAACCCGACAGGACTATA
AAGATACCAGGCGTTTCCCCCTGGAAGCTCCCTCGTGCGCTCTCCTGTTCCGACCCTGCCGCTTACCGGA
TACCTGTCCGCCTTTCTCCCTTCGGGAAGCGTGGCGCTTTCTCATAGCTCACGCTGTAGGTATCTCAGTT
CGGTGTAGGTCGTTCGCTCCAAGCTGGGCTGTGTGCACGAACCCCCCGTTCAGCCCGACCGCTGCGCCTT
ATCCGGTAACTATCGTCTTGAGTCCAACCCGGTAAGACACGACTTATCGCCACTGGCAGCAGCCACTGGT
AACAGGATTAGCAGAGCGAGGTATGTAGGCGGTGCTACAGAGTTCTTGAAGTGGTGGCCTAACTACGGCT
ACACTAGAAGAACAGTATTTGGTATCTGCGCTCTGCTGAAGCCAGTTACCTTCGGAAAAAGAGTTGGTAG
CTCTTGATCCGGCAAACAAACCACCGCTGGTAGCGGTGGTTTTTTTGTTTGCAAGCAGCAGATTACGCGC
AGAAAAAAAGGATCTCAAGAAGATCCTTTGATCTTTTCTACGGGGTCTGACGCTCAGTGGAACGAAAACT
CACGTTAAGGGATTTTGGTCATGAGATTATCAAAAAGGATCTTCACCTAGATCCTTTTAAATTAAAAATG
AAGTTTTAAATCAATCTAAAGTATATATGAGTAAACTTGGTCTGACAGTTACCAATGCTTAATCAGTGAG
GCACCTATCTCAGCGATCTGTCTATTTCGTTCATCCATAGTTGCCTGACTCCCCGTCGTGTAGATAACTA
CGATACGGGAGGGCTTACCATCTGGCCCCAGTGCTGCAATGATACCGCGAGACCCACGCTCACCGGCTCC
AGATTTATCAGCAATAAACCAGCCAGCCGGAAGGGCCGAGCGCAGAAGTGGTCCTGCAACTTTATCCGCC
TCCATCCAGTCTATTAATTGTTGCCGGGAAGCTAGAGTAAGTAGTTCGCCAGTTAATAGTTTGCGCAACG
TTGTTGCCATTGCTACAGGCATCGTGGTGTCACGCTCGTCGTTTGGTATGGCTTCATTCAGCTCCGGTTC
CCAACGATCAAGGCGAGTTACATGATCCCCCATGTTGTGCAAAAAAGCGGTTAGCTCCTTCGGTCCTCCG
ATCGTTGTCAGAAGTAAGTTGGCCGCAGTGTTATCACTCATGGTTATGGCAGCACTGCATAATTCTCTTA
CTGTCATGCCATCCGTAAGATGCTTTTCTGTGACTGGTGAGTACTCAACCAAGTCATTCTGAGAATAGTG
TATGCGGCGACCGAGTTGCTCTTGCCCGGCGTCAATACGGGATAATACCGCGCCACATAGCAGAACTTTA
AAAGTGCTCATCATTGGAAAACGTTCTTCGGGGCGAAAACTCTCAAGGATCTTACCGCTGTTGAGATCCA
GTTCGATGTAACCCACTCGTGCACCCAACTGATCTTCAGCATCTTTTACTTTCACCAGCGTTTCTGGGTG
AGCAAAAACAGGAAGGCAAAATGCCGCAAAAAAGGGAATAAGGGCGACACGGAAATGTTGAATACTCATA
CTCTTCCTTTTTCAATATTATTGAAGCATTTATCAGGGTTATTGTCTCATGAGCGGATACATATTTGAAT
GTATTTAGAAAAATAAACAAATAGGGGTTCCGCGCACATTTCCCCGAAAAGTGCCACCTGACGTCGACGG
ATCGGGAGATCTCCCGATCCCCTATGGTGCACTCTCAGTACAATCTGCTCTGATGCCGCATAGTTAAGCC
AGTATCTGCTCCCTGCTTGTGTGTTGGAGGTCGCTGAGTAGTGCGCGAGCAAAATTTAAGCTACAACAAG
GCAAGGCTTGACCGACAATTGCATGAAGAATCTGCTTAGGGTTAGGCGTTTTGCGCTGCTTCGCGATGTA
CGGGCCAGATATACGCGTT
